Addgene plasmid #233881: pXD80EN12-Pct3-ElVadh(cHis6)-noAccs(DSM2243)
Purpose: Expresses Eggerthella lenta DSM 2243 El Vadh with a cumate inducible promoter, without accessory genes (inactive), in Gordonibacter urolithinfaciens DSM 27213
Depositing lab: Emily Balskus. Depositing organization: Harvard University. Publication: Enantiocomplementary Gut Bacterial Enzymes Metabolize Dietary Polyphenols. Dong X, Bae M, Le C, Aguilar Ramos MA, Balskus EP. J Am Chem Soc. 2025 Mar 5;147(9):7231-7244. doi: 10.1021/jacs.4c09892. Epub 2025 Feb 24. PubMed 39993729.
Backbone
  Vector backbone: pXD68Kan2
  Vector type: Bacterial Expression
Growth in bacteria
  Bacterial resistance: Kanamycin, 50 μg/mL
  Growth temperature: 37°C
  Growth strain: DH5alpha
  Copy number: Low Copy
Gene/Insert
  Gene/Insert name: El Vadh (alt names: E. lenta 5-(3’,4’-dihydroxyphenyl)-4-hydroxyvaleric acid dehydroxylase; Elen_0497)
  Species: Eggerthella lenta
  Entrez Gene: Elen_0497 (a.k.a. Elen_0497)
  Tag / fusion protein: His (C terminal on insert)
Terms and licenses: Academic/Nonprofit Terms; Industry Terms: Not Available to Industry
How to cite: pXD80EN12-Pct3-ElVadh(cHis6)-noAccs(DSM2243) was a gift from Emily Balskus (Addgene plasmid # 233881 ; http://n2t.net/addgene:233881 ; RRID:Addgene_233881)
