[The description below was written by a language model from this plasmid's Addgene catalogue record and pLannotate feature annotations shown in this document.]
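Description:
pXD80EN12-Pct3-ElVadh(cHis6)-noAccs(DSM2243) is a roughly 13.9 kb, low-copy bacterial expression plasmid built on the pXD68Kan2 backbone and designed for cumate-inducible protein production in the gut actinobacterium Gordonibacter urolithinfaciens DSM 27213. It is maintained in E. coli under kanamycin selection, provided by an aphA-3 aminoglycoside phosphotransferase gene. The replication and transfer machinery is derived from the broad-host-range plasmid RSF1010: the feature table shows oriV together with RepA and a RepC fragment, the R1162-type antisense regulatory RNA, and the mobilisation functions mobA (which also supplies the RepB primase), mobC and the RSF1010 oriT. An additional incP-type oriT with a traJ remnant is also present. Together these elements suggest a plasmid that can replicate outside E. coli and be mobilised by conjugation, although the record does not state how it is delivered into Gordonibacter.

The payload is El Vadh (Elen_0497), the 5-(3',4'-dihydroxyphenyl)-4-hydroxyvaleric acid dehydroxylase from Eggerthella lenta DSM 2243, carrying a C-terminal His6 tag for detection or affinity purification. The gene itself is not annotated in the feature table, but probably lies in the unannotated stretch between the CuO operator and the His tag. Expression is controlled by the Pct3 cumate-responsive promoter: a divergently encoded CymR repressor from Pseudomonas putida binds the CuO operator and blocks transcription until cumate relieves repression. T7Te and rrnB T2 terminators lie downstream of the cassette. This version deliberately omits the enzyme's accessory genes and is described as yielding inactive enzyme. This makes it a likely comparator for versions that retain the accessory genes, in studies of polyphenol metabolism by gut bacteria.
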