Features (pLannotate 1.2.2; 21 found; start..end, strand, type, name):
     19..813     -  CDS            KanR: aminoglycoside phosphotransferase; aphA-3; confers resistance to kanamycin
    820..876     -  CDS            GmR (fragment): gentamycin acetyltransferase; aacC1; confers resistance to gentamycin
   1052..1075    -  promoter       Pc promoter (fragment): intI1 (promoter lies within the coding sequence); class 1 integron promoter
   1055..1198    -  CDS            YPR2_ECOLX (fragment): Protein predicted: Swiss-Prot protein existence level 4. From Escherichia coli.
   1475..1494    +  misc_feature   BioBrick prefix: BioBrick prefix for parts that start with "ATG"
   1497..2108    -  CDS            CymR: cumate repressor (Mullick et al., 2006); cymR from Pseudomonas putida
   2512..2539    +  protein_bind   CuO: CymR-binding P2 operator sequence from the p-cmt operon of Pseudomonas putida (Mullick et al., 2006) CymR
   5911..5928    +  CDS            7xHis (fragment): 6xHis affinity tag
   7521..7548    +  terminator     T7Te terminator: phage T7 early transcription terminator
   7680..7707    +  terminator     rrnB T2 terminator: transcription terminator T2 from the E. coli rrnB gene
   7822..7862    +  CDS            lacI (fragment): lac repressor; lacI; The lac repressor binds to the lac operator to inhibit transcription in E. coli. This inhibition can be relieved by adding lactose or isopropyl-β-D-thiogalactopyranoside (IPTG).
   8139..8990    -  CDS            RSF1010 RepC (fragment): replication protein C of the broad-host-range plasmid RSF1010 (Scholz et al., 1989); repC
   8977..9816    -  CDS            RSF1010 RepA: replication protein A of the broad-host-range plasmid RSF1010 (Scholz et al., 1989); repA
   9808..9882    -  ncRNA          Plasmid R1162: Accession: RF00043 - R1162-like plasmid antisense RNA
  10330..12456   -  CDS            mobA: MOBA2_ECOLX - Also known as repB. Experimental evidence at protein level: Swiss-Prot protein existence level 1. Part of the relaxosome complex that is responsible for plasmid transfer during conjugation. Locally unwinds DNA and catalyzes the cleavage of one of the DNA strands at oriT. The cleaved strand is then transferred through the dedicated type IV secretion apparatus. MobA remains covalently linked at the 5' end of the strand, and once in the recipient cell, it probably catalyzes the rejoining of the two ends of the strand, re-forming the circular plasmid DNA. The primase activity of MobA
  12537..12624   -  oriT           RSF1010 oriT: origin of transfer of the broad-host-range plasmid RSF1010 (Scholz et al., 1989)
  12655..12936   +  CDS            mobC: MOBC_ECOLX - Protein predicted: Swiss-Prot protein existence level 4. This protein is essential to promote the specific transfer of the plasmid in the presence of conjugative plasmids. From Escherichia coli.
  12966..13360   +  rep_origin     RSF1010 oriV: replication origin of the broad-host-range plasmid RSF1010; requires the RSF1010 RepA/B/C proteins for replication (Scholz et al., 1989)
  13525..13566   -  terminator     bacterial terminator: putative bacterial transcription terminator
  13604..13629   -  CDS            traJ (fragment): oriT-recognizing protein; traJ
  13662..13771   -  oriT           oriT: incP origin of transfer
>Addgene plasmid #233881 | pXD80EN12-Pct3-ElVadh(cHis6)-noAccs(DSM2243) | addgene full sequence | sequence record 494286 | Addgene NGS Result
GGCGGGCTGGCCGGCCTTCTAAAACAATTCATCCAGTAAAATATAATATTTTATTTTCTCCCAATCAGGC
TTGATCCCCAGTAAGTCAAAAAATAGCTCGACATACTGTTCTTCCCCGATATCCTCCCTGATCGACCGGA
CGCAGAAGGCAATGTCATACCACTTGTCCGCCCTGCCGCTTCTCCCAAGATCAATAAAGCCACTTACTTT
GCCATCTTTCACAAAGATGTTGCTGTCTCCCAGGTCGCCGTGGGAAAAGACAAGTTCCTCTTCGGGCTTT
TCCGTCTTTAAAAAATCATACAGCTCGCGCGGATCTTTAAATGGAGTGTCTTCTTCCCAGTTTTCGCAAT
CCACATCGGCCAGATCGTTATTCAGTAAGTAATCCAATTCGGCTAAGCGGCTGTCTAAGCTATTCGTATA
GGGACAATCCGATATGTCGATGGAGTGAAAGAGCCTGATGCACTCCGCATACAGCTCGATAATCTTTTCA
GGGCTTTGTTCATCTTCATACTCTTCCGAGCAAAGGACGCCATCGGCCTCACTCATGAGCAGATTGCTCC
AGCCATCATGCCGTTCAAAGTGCAGGACCTTTGGAACAGGCAGCTTTCCTTCCAGCCATAGCATCATGTC
CTTTTCCCGTTCCACATCATAGGTGGTCCCTTTATACCGGCTGTCCGTCATTTTTAAATATAGGTTTTCA
TTTTCTCCCACCAGCTTATATACCTTAGCAGGAGACATTCCTTCCGTATCTTTTACGCAGCGGTATTTTT
CGATCAGTTTTTTCAATTCCGGTGATATTCTCATTTTAGCCATGATGTTTAACTTTGTTTTAGGGCGACT
GCCCTGCTGCGTAACATCGTTGCTGCTCCATAACATCAAACATCGACCCACGGCGTAACGCGCTTGCTGC
TTGGATGCCCGAGGCATAGACTGTACCCCAAAAAAACAGTCATAACAAGCCATGAAAACCGCCACTGCGC
CGTTACCACCGCTGCGTTCGGTCAAGGTTCTGGACCAGTTGCGTGAGCGCATACGCTACTTGCATTACAG
CTTACGAACCGAACAGGCTTATGTCCACTGGGTTCGTGCCTTCATCCGTTTCCACGGTGTGCGTCACCCG
GCAACCTTGGGCAGCAGCGAAGTCGAGGCATTTCTGTCCTGGCTGGCGAACGAGCGCAAGGTTTCGGTCT
CCACGCATTCGAAACCGGTATCCCGCCGCCGCCGCCGGATACCGGTTTCGAATTGAGATTGCCACCTGAC
GTCTAAGAAACCATTATTATCATGACATTAACCTATAAAAATAGGCGTATCACGAGGCCCTTTCGTCTTC
AAGGCGAAAAAACCCCGCCGAAGCGGGGTTTTTTGCGAAATATAATGACCCTCTTGATAACCCAAGAGGG
CATTTTTTAGGAACGGTTATTTGATTATTAATCCGGCGGCAACTGAAACGATTCGGATCCTGTATTACTA
TTCTGAATTCGCGGCCGCTTCTAGATCTAGCGCTTGAATTTCGCGTACCGCTCTCGCGCAATTTCGAGTG
TCGAGTTCCTGACACGCTCAAAGCGTTCTTTGTCCTTCTGCCATAGGCTACGAACAGCAAGCCCACGCAC
CGAATTGAATATCAACCAAAGGATATCTTCTGCATCATCACGCGAAAGACCACGGCTCACCAGAACACCA
AGCCACATATCCTCGACGACAAACCGATTCCTCTCTACCGTGCGCTGAATACCCTCGCGTAACGCTGGGT
CCCGGTCGGCAGCCACAATCAAATCAAGGCTGATAGAGAAGTCATCGTCGAGGAAAAATTCGGCGGCGTC
GTCCAGCATTTGCTGGATGACGTCATCCTCTGGCTTCAATTTCGCTAATCGAGCCCGACTGCGTTCGGTG
ATCTGTTCGTAAAGCCATTCAAAAGTGGCAAGCAGAAGCTCAAGCTTTGTCGGGAAATGATGGCTCTGCG
CTCCTCTGGAGACACCAGCAGCACCGGGCACATCTGCGATCCGGAATCCCGCGTAACCTTTTTCCCGTAA
AACCCCCAGGGCCGCTGCAATCAACTTGCCCTGGGTCTCCATTGCGCGCTCTGCCTGTGTTCTTCTCTTT
GGACTCATGATCACCAGCGACCTGCTTTCGTTCGTCCGGGCATCACCCGGGTTACTATCTAGTATCAATA
ACTAGATTATTGGTTGAAACGTACTATGTCAAGCAGTTCTAAAGATTGACTCCAAACGGTCGCCTTGCTA
TGCTCGTTTCGTTTCCTCCGCACGCGCGCGAAAGGCTCCTTCACGGAGCCAATGTACGCAAAAAACCCCG
CTTCAGCGGGGTTTTTTCGCCAAAAAAAACCCCGCCCTGTCAGGGGCGGGGTTTTTTTTTTTAGGGCCCT
ACTGACTGTGAGCCCGCTCGATCAACGGATCGGTAAAATACGGGCGAAAAAGAGAATCCCGAGCTTTTTT
GTTGCCGCATAGCGTATAGTAAGCATGTGCCCTCGAGGTGAGGGCGAGTGTTGCGGCCAGTAACAAACAG
ACAATCTGGTCTGTTTGTATTATGCAGCACACAGTGTTACCTCCTCGGGGACGAGGAGAGGAAAGAGGAT
TTAAAATGACTCAGCTCACGCTCACGCGCCGCAGCTTCATGAAGGCGATGGCGGTCACCGGTGCCGCTGC
GTCGCTCACGGCGGTCGCCGAGCCGATGCGGGCGCTTGCCGAGGGCGTCGATGCCGATGCGGGGGAAGTC
AAGCGCGTTCGCTCGTGCTGCCGCGCTTGCGGCAAGGTGGAGTGCGGCGTTTGGGTAACCGTGCGCGACG
GCAAGGTCGTCAAGGTGGAAGGCGACGAGTCCGCGCCGCAAAGCCGCGGGCACTGCTGCTCGAAGTCGCA
GTCATCGATGCAGGCGCTATATCATCCCGACCGCCTTCGTTTCCCGGTGAAGCGCACGAACCCTAAGGGC
GAGGACGATCCCGGTTGGGTGCGCATCACGCTGGACGAGGCGTTCGAGATATGCGGCGAGAAGCTCAAGG
AAGTGAAGGAGAAGTACGGCGGGGAGTCCATCTTCGTGATGTGCGGCACGTCGCGCGTGTGGTCGCTCGG
GCCTTACCAGGGCATGAAGCAGCTGTTCGGCACGCCGAACGCGCATTTGGCCTACCAGGTGTGCAAAGGC
CCGCGCCACTTCGGCGGCATCATGACCGACGAGATGGGGTCCCCGTGGATGGAGGTGGAGGCCGAGCCCA
GCGTGTACGTGCAGTGGGGCACGGCGTGCGAGTACTCCAACTACGACTCCACGAACCGCACGGTCACCGA
CGTCGCGCATCGTGCGTCTAAGCATATCGTGGTGGATCCGCGCGTCACGCCTTTGGGCAAGGAAGCCGAC
ATCTGGCTGCCGCTTCGTCCCGGCACCGACGGCGCGCTGGCGCTGTCGTGGCTCAACTGGATCATCGAAA
ACGAAGCTTACGATGACACGATGGTGCGTCGCTGGTCGAACGCGTCGTTCCTCTACGTGGACGACAAGCC
CGAGCTGACGCAAGGCTGGTTGGTGGAGGGCAACGGCGGCATCAACATGAAGACGAAGCTGCTGACCGAG
GCCGACCTCAAGGAAGATGGCAAGTACCAGCGCTTCATGGTGTGGGACGAGGCGAACGAGCGTCTCACGT
ACTGGGATGCCGAGCTTGGCATGTGGGAGGGCGAGGAGCACCGCATCCCCACCACCGGCACATGGATCGA
GCATCCGTACAAGCCGCTTGTTGCCGATGCATGGCTGCCCGATCAGTCGACGTTCGCCGATCCGGCTACC
GAGCCCGACCGCTTCCCCGACGGTTTCGAGGAATGCAATCCCAAGGGGTTGCCGAAGCGCCCATCTCTGC
TTCCTGGTGAGGTAGAGGTAACGCTCAAAGACGGAACCGTGCACAAGGCTCGCTCTGTGTGGGATGCGTT
CCATCAGATGACCAGCGAGTACACCATGGAGAAGGCAGAGGAGATCACCGGCGTGCCGGCGGCGAAGAGC
GAGGAGGCTGTACGCGCCTGGACGACGCGCGTCAATCCGCTGCATGGCAACGGCGGCATCCACTTCCAGC
TGGCCACCGACCAGAACGGCAACTCCATCCAGAACGTGCGTGCGCTGCAGATCCTGTCGTGCATCACCGG
CAACTCCGACGAGCCGGCCGGCAACCGCGGCTCGTCGAAGGCGCAGTTCGACGGCAATCCAGGGCGTTCG
AACATGCAGGCCGGCGCGCCGTACGGCGACGAGGCCAAGATGTGGGACGGCCGCGACGTCGACCTCGAAG
GGCTCGCCGCGAAGATGCAGGATTTCGTGCAGTACCTCATCGACAACGATTCGCCCCTGGCCGAGCGCTA
CGGCAACAAGGTGCCCAGCCATGAGGAAGCCCTCGTTATCGCCAAGCGCATGGGCGGCGCATTCCGCACG
TCGCAGGCGTGGCCGAACCCCAAGACCGTGTTCGAGCGACAAGCCAACGAGGTTGACGCCGAGCGATTCC
CCCTCAACCGCTACTGGGCGCGCTGGGCGGACGCGAACTCCATCTGGGACGGCTGCCTGGACAACGACGT
GCCGTACCAGTTGCATGCGGGCGTGTGCCAGTCGGGCGACTTCATGAATATGGGCAACATCGACGTGGCG
TGGGAGGCCATGACGAAGCTGGACTTCTTCACCGACATCAACCTGTGGTTCTGCCCGAACAACGGCAACG
CCGACGTCATCTTTCCGTGCTACCACTGGTTGGAAGTTGACACGACGCGCGTCAGCCAGGGCGCCGGCGG
GTTCTTCGGCTGCGGGTGCGCCGCTGTCGAGGCGCCGGGCGAGTGCATCTACGATCCCGACTGGAACGTG
GGCATGTACAAGGCCATGGGCGTGCCATGGAACACGAAGGACGAGTCGGCCGAGCCGTCCGAGATCCTCA
ACTTCGGCGAGAAGACCGACTACCGTTGGCCGAACCGCAGCCGCGTGCTCAAGGACAACGTGGACGCGTG
GAAGACAGCCGAGTTCCCCGACGGTCCCACGTGGGAGCAAGCGAAGGAGCACTTCCAGAAGAACGGCTGG
ATGGATTGCCGCACGTGGCATCCCGAGCGTTGGGGCACGTATCGCCGGCACGAGATGGGCTGGCGTCGCC
AGCAGGGCGGCTTCAACCTGTTCCCGTTGGTGGACGACCATCCGGGCTTCATGACGCCGTCGGGCCTCAT
TGAAATCTGGTCGCTTGTGTGCGAGGCGTACTTAGGCGACGAGGACAAGTTCCCCGTGTACCGCGAACCC
ACGAACTCGCCGGTGACCACGCCCGAGTACTTCGACGCCGCGAAGGTTGCCGACATCGATGAGTCGAAGC
TGCGCAATATGGATTATCCCGCCAGCCTGCAGGAGCACGCCGATGCGACGTTCCTCATGACCACGGGCGC
GCGCCAGCCGGTGTACTTCCACAGCGAGCATCGCCAGCTGCCGTGGTGCCGCGAGCTGTGGCCCGCGCCG
CGCCTGGAGATGAACCCGAACGACGCTGCGCGTCTGGGGCTCGAGCAGGGCGACTGGGTGTGGATCGAGA
GCCCGTGGGGCAAGGTGCGCGAGGTGCTGGATCTGTACTACGGCATCAGCAAGGGCGTGGTGAACGCGAA
CCACGCGTGGTGGTTCCCCGAGATGGACACGGCCAGCCACGGCTACGAGCTGGTGAACATCAACTGCGTG
ATGGATCCTTACGGCCAGGATGTGGTGTGCGGTGCAGCAACGATGCGCTCGGTTCCCGTGCTGGTTTATA
AGGCTACGGCGGAAAACTCGCCGTTCGGCAACCCGGTGCCGTGCGATCCGCAGGGTAACCCGTGCATCTG
CGATGCGGGCGATCCGCGGTTGAAGGAATGGATGGGAACGGGATTGCGATCTCGCGTTGAAGGCGAAGAG
GCGTGGACCGGAGAGGGGGCGGGCAGCAGCCATCACCATCACCATCACTAGACGATGACACAGTACGCAA
TCATCACCGATTTGAACCGGTGCGTCGGATGCCTTGCGTGCACGGTCGCATGCAAAGCGGTGAACAACGT
GCCCGTCGGGGCGTTTTGGATCAAGACGCTGCGCGTGGGTCCGAATCCGATCGAGGGCGGAAGCGGCGAT
TGGCCCGACGTTGAGATGTATTTCCTGCCCATCCAATGCCAGCATTGCGCCGATCCCGAGTGCGTGAAGG
TGTGTCCCACGGGCGCCTCGCATAAGGCAGCCGACGGCACCGTGCAGATCGACAAGTCGAAGTGCATTGG
CTGCCAGTTCTGCGCGATGAGCTGCCCCTACAACGTTCGCTACCTCAACGAAGAGGAGCGCGTGGTGGAG
AAGTGCACGCTGTGCGAGCAGAAGATCGCCCAAGGCGAGCTTCCGCAGTGCGTGGCGCAATGCGGCTCGC
GTGCGCGCTTCTTCGGCGACTTGGAGCAGGGCGTGGACGGGTTCGAGGCACCGGCTCCGCCTCAAGCCCT
GTCGTGCGACTACGCCGAAATGCAGCAGACGCGCGTCACGCTGAAGGAGTACGTCGAACCGTATACGGAA
GACGAGATCCATCGTCTGCCCGATGTTGGAAATGGCCCGGAGCTCATGTACCTGCTGCGCTCCGACCGAA
AGTGGAGGGGGTAGACCATGGAACTGCAATGGCCTTTGATCGTGTTTACCACCCTGGTTGCCTGGTCGGC
GGGGCTGTTCGGGACGCAGGCGCTGATGGCGGTGTTCGGCGTCGGGAAGAAGGCGCAGGTGCCGGCTTGG
GTCTGCTCGGCCGTGCTGCTGGCGGCCGGCGGGATCGCGGTGTTCTTCCATCTCGAGCACTGGGAGCGGA
TATTCAACGGGTTCGGGCACCTGACGAGCGGGATCACCCAGGAATTGATCGCGATCATCGTGCTTGCCGT
GGTGGCTATCGTCTACTTGGTGCTCATGCGCAAGTCCGACGACGGCGCGAGCGTGCCGAAGTGGCTGGCC
TGGGTCGCCGTCGCGCTGTCGGTGGTGCTGGTCGCCGTGATGGCGCACTCGTACACGATGGCCGCCCGCC
CCGCCTGGGACTCGGCCCTCTGGATCCTCTACGTCCTCGGCAACGCCTGCGTGTTGGGCCCCGCGACGTT
CGCCCTCCTCTCCGCCTTGGCTGCAGGGGGACCCCGGGACCAGCCCGCCGAGCGCGCAGCCGACGCCGGG
GCCCCCGCGGGTAGGACGCCCCTGGTAGGCGCAGCCGCCAACGCCCTCGCAACCCTCGCCTTCGCCGCCT
TCCTCCAGCTCTCCGCCGGCTCCTTCGCCGACGTCGGCCTCTACTTCGACCCGACGCACCCCACCAAGGC
CATGGCCGACGCAGCCGCGACGGTCGCCTCCCAGGCCCCGCTCCTGTGGCTGGGCGCCGTGGCCGTCGGC
GCGATCGTCCCCCTGGCCGCCGCCTTCCTAGGCAGGCGCACGGGGAACTGGAAGCTCTGGGCCCCGGCAG
CCATAATCGCCGCCCTCGTCGGAGCCGTCTGCATGCGCGTCGTCTTCTACAACCTGGGGCTCTCGGTCTT
CATGTTCTACTAGACTAGTCGACTCACACTGGCTCACCTTCGGGTGGGCCTTTCTGCGTTTATATACTAG
AGAGAGAATATAAAAAGCCAGATTATTAATCCGGCTTTTTTATTATTTAATTCCTGTTATAAAAAAAGGA
TCAATTTTGAACTCTCTCCCAAAGTTGATCCCTTAACGATCCCTGCAGGAGAAGGCCATCCTGACGGATG
GCCTTTTTGAAGCTTTCTAGAATCGGGGGCCCCCGGGGGGATTCTAGAACAATGGAAGTCCTCGTCTCGC
CCTCGAATTAGCCCGCTTAATGAGCGGGCTTTTTTTGAATTAATTCTCGCGAGCTGGCACGACAGGTTTC
CCGACTGGAAAGCGGGCAGTGAGCGCAACGCAATTAATGTAAGTTAGCGCGAATTGCAAGCTGGCCGACG
CGCTGGGCTACGTCTTGCTGGCGTTCGGGAGCAGAAGAGCATACATCTGGAAGCAAAGCCAGGAAAGCGG
CCTATGGAGCTGTGCGGCAGCGCTCAGTAGGCAATTTTTCAAAATATTGTTAAGCCTTTTCTGAGCATGG
TATTTTTCATGGTATTACCAATTAGCAGGAAAATAAGCCATTGAATATAAAAGATAAAAATGTCTTGTTT
ACAATAGAGTGGGGGGGGTCAGCCTGCCGCCTTGGGCCGGGTGATGTCGTACTTGCCCGCCGCGAACTCG
GTTACCGTCCAGCCCAGCGCGACCAGCTCCGGCAACGCCTCGCGCACCCGCTGGCGGCGCTTGCGCATGG
TCGAACCACTGGCCTCTGACGGCCAGACATAGCCGCACAAGGTATCTATGGAAGCCTTGCCGGTTTTGCC
GGGGTCGATCCAGCCACACAGCCGCTGGTGCAGCAGGCGGGCGGTTTCGCTGTCCAGCGCCCGCACCTCG
TCCATGCTGATGCGCACATGCTGGCCGCCACCCATGACGGCCTGCGCGATCAAGGGGTTCAGGGCCACGT
ACAGGCGCCCGTCCGCCTCGTCGCTGGCGTACTCCGACAGCAGCCGAAACCCCTGCCGCTTGCGGCCATT
CTGGGCGATGATGGATACCTTCCAAAGGCGCTCGATGCAGTCCTGTATGTGCTTGAGCGCCCCACCACTA
TCGACCTCTGCCCCGATTTCCTTTGCCAGCGCCCGATAGCTACCTTTGACCACCATGGCATCAGCGGTGA
CGGCCTCCCACTTGGGTTCCAGGAACAGCCGGAGCTGCCGTCCGCCTTCGGTCTTGGGTTCCGGGCCAAG
CACTAGGCCATTAGGCCCAGCCATGGCCACCAGCCCTTGCAGGATGCGCAGATCATCAGCGCCCAGCGGC
TCCGGGCCGCTGAACTCGATCCGCTTGCCGTCGCCGTAGTCATACGTCACGTCCAGCTTGCTGCGCTTGC
GCTCGCCCCGCTTGAGGGCACGGAACAGGCCGGGGGCCAGACAGTGCGCCGGGTCGTGTCGGACGTGGCT
GAGGCTGTGCTTGTTCTTAGGCTTCACCACGGGGCACCCCCTTGCTCTTGCGCTGCCTCTCCAGCACGGC
GGGCTTGAGCACCCCGCCGTCATGCCGCCTGAACCACCGATCAGCGAACGGTGCGCCATAGTTGGCCTTG
CTCACACCGAAGCGGACGAAGAACCGGCGCTGGTCGTCGTCCACACCCCATTCCTCGGCCTCGGCGCTGG
TCATGCTCGACAGGTAGGACTGCCAGCGGATGTTATCGACCAGTACCGAGCTGCCCCGGCTGGCCTGCTG
CTGGTCGCCTGCGCCCATCATGGCCGCGCCCTTGCTGGCATGGTGCAGGAACACGATAGAGCACCCGGTA
TCGGCGGCGATGGCCTCCATGCGACCGATGACCTGGGCCATGGGGCCGCTGGCGTTTTCTTCCTCGATGT
GGAACCGGCGCAGCGTGTCCAGCACCATCAGGCGGCGGCCCTCGGCGGCGCGCTTGAGGCCGTCGAACCA
CTCCGGGGCCATGATGTTGGGCAGGCTGCCGATCAGCGGCTGGATCAGCAGGCCGTCAGCCACGGCTTGC
CGTTCCTCGGCGCTGAGGTGCGCCCCAAGGGCGTGCAGGCGGTGATGAATGGCGGTGGGCGGGTCTTCGG
CGGGCAGGTAGATCACCGGGCCGGTGGGCAGTTCGCCCACCTCCAGCAGATCCGGCCCGCCTGCAATCTG
TGCGGCCAGTTGCAGGGCCAGCATGGATTTACCGGCACCACCGGGCGACACCAGCGCCCCGACCGTACCG
GCCACCATGTTGGGCAAAACGTAGTCCAGCGGTGGCGGCGCTGCTGCGAACGCCTCCAGAATATTGATAG
GCTTATGGGTAGCCATTGATTGCCTCCTTTGCAGGCAGTTGGTGGTTAGGCGCTGGCGGGGTCACTACCC
CCGCCCTGCGCCGCTCTGAGTTCTTCCAGGCACTCGCGCAGCGCCTCGTATTCGTCGTCGGTCAGCCAGA
ACTTGCGCTGACGCATCCCTTTGGCCTTCATGCGCTCGGCATATCGCGCTTGGCGTACAGCGTCAGGGCT
GGCCAGCAGGTCGCCGGTCTGCTTGTCCTTTTGGTCTTTCATATCAGTCACCGAGAAACTTGCCGGGGCC
GAAAGGCTTGTCTTCGCGGAACAAGGACAAGGTGCAGCCGTCAAGGTTAAGGCTGGCCATATCAGCGACT
GAAAAGCGGCCAGCCTCGGCCTTGTTTGACGTATAACCAAAGCCACCGGGCAACCAATAGCCCTTGTCAC
TTTTGATCAGGTAGACCGACCCTGAAGCGCTTTTTTCGTATTCCATAAAACCCCCTTCTGTGCGTGAGTA
CTCATAGTATAACAGGCGTGAGTACCAACGCAAGCACTACATGCTGAAATCTGGCCCGCCCCTGTCCATG
CCTCGCTGGCGGGGTGCCGGTGCCCGTGCCAGCTCGGCCCGCGCAAGCTGGACGCTGGGCAGACCCATGA
CCTTGCTGACGGTGCGCTCGATGTAATCCGCTTCGTGGCCGGGCTTGCGCTCTGCCAGCGCTGGGCTGGC
CTCGGCCATGGCCTTGCCGATTTCCTCGGCACTGCGGCCCCGGCTGGCCAGCTTCTGCGCGGCGATAAAG
TCGCACTTGCTGAGGTCATCACCGAAGCGCTTGACCAGCCCGGCCATCTCGCTGCGGTACTCGTCCAGCG
CCGTGCGCCGGTGGCGGCTAAGCTGCCGCTCGGACAGTTCGAGGCTGGCCAGCCTGCGGGCCTTCTCCTG
CTGCCGCTGGGCCTGCTCGATCTGCTGGCCAGCCTGCTGCACCAGCGCCGGGCCAGCGGTGGCGGTCTTG
CCCTTGGATTCACGCAGCAGCACCCACGGCTGATAACCGGCGCGGGTGGTGTGCTTGTCCTTGCGGTTGG
TGAAGCCCGCCAAGCGGCCATAGTGGCGGCTGTCGGCGCTGGCCGGGTCGGCGTCGTACTCGCTGGCCAG
CGTCCGGGCAATCTGCCCCCGAAGTTCACCGCCTGCGGCGTCGGCCACCTTGACCCATGCCTGATAGTTC
TTCGGGCTGGTTTCCACTACCAGGGCAGGCTCCCGGCCCTCGGCTTTCATGTCATCCAGGTCAAACTCGC
TGAGGTCGTCCACCAGCACCAGACCATGCCGCTCCTGCTCGGCGGGCCTGATATACACGTCATTGCCCTG
GGCATTCATCCGCTTGAGCCATGGCGTGTTCTGGAGCACTTCGGCGGCTGACCATTCCCGGTTCATCATC
TGGCCGGTGGTGGCGTCCCTGACGCCGATATCGAAGCGCTCACAGCCCATGGCCTTGAGCTGTCGGCCTA
TGGCCTGCAAAGTCCTGTCGTTCTTCATCGGGCCACCAAGCGCAGCCAGATCGAGCCGTCCTCGGTTGTC
AGTGGCGTCAGGTCGAGCAAGAGCAACGATGCGATCAGCAGCACCACCGTAGGCATCATGGAAGCCAGCA
TCACGGTTAGCCATAGCTTCCAGTGCCACCCCCGCGACGCGCTCCGGGCGCTCTGCGCGGCGCTGCTCAC
CTCGGCGGCTACCTCCCGCAACTCTTTGGCCAGCTCCACCCATGCCGCCCCTGTCTGGCGCTGGGCTTTC
AGCCACTCCGCCGCCTGCGCCTCGCTGGCCTGCTGGGTCTGGCTCATGACCTGCCGGGCTTCGTCGGCCA
GTGTCGCCATGCTCTGGGCCAGCGGTTCGATCTGCTCCGCTAACTCGTTGATGCCTCTGGATTTCTTCAC
TCTGTCGATTGCGTTCATGGTCTATTGCCTCCCGGTATTCCTGTAAGTCGATGATCTGGGCGTTGGCGGT
GTCGATGTTCAGGGCCACGTCTGCCCGGTCGGTGCGGATGCCCCGGCCTTCCATCTCCACCACGTTCGGC
CCCAGGTGAACACCGGGCAGGCGCTCGATGCCCTGCGCCTCAAGTGTTCTGTGGTCAATGCGGGCGTCGT
GGCCTGCCCGCTCTAATGCCCGGTTGGCATGGTCGGCCCATGCCTCGCGGGTCTGCTCAAGCCATGCCTT
GGGCTTGAGCGCTTCGGTCTTCTGTGCCCCGCCCTTCTCCGGGGTCTTGCCGTTGTACCGCTTGAACCAC
TGAGCGGCGGGCCGCTCGATGCCGTCATTGATCCGCTCGGAGATCATCAGGTGGCAGTGCGGGTTCTCGC
CGCCACCGGCATGGATGGCCAGCGTATACGGCAGGCGCTCGGCACCGGTCAGGTGCTGGGCGAACTCGGA
CGCCAGCGCCTTCTGCTGGTCGAGGGTCAGCTCGACCGGCAGGGCAAATTCGACCTCCTTGAACAGCCGC
CCATTGGCGCGTTCATACAGGTCGGCAGCATCCCAGTAGTCGGCGGGCCGCTCGACGAACTCCGGCATGT
GCCCGGATTCGGCGTGCAAGACTTCATCCATGTCGCGGGCATACTTGCCTTCGCGCTGGATGAAGTCGGC
CTTGGCCCTGGCCGATTGGCCGCCCGACCTGCTGCCGGTTTTCGCCGTAAGGTGATAAATCGCCATGCTG
CCTCGCTGTTGCTTTTGCTTTTCGGCTCCATGCAATGGCCCTCGGAGAGCGCACCGCCCGAAGGGTGGCC
GTTAGGCCAGTTTCTCGAAGAGAAACCGGTAAGTGCGCCCTCCCCTACAAAGTAGGGTCGGGATTGCCGC
CGCTGTGCCTCCATGATAGCCTACGAGACAGCACATTAACAATGGGGTGTCAAGATGGTTAAGGGGAGCA
ACAAGGCGGCGGATCGGCTGGCCAAGCTCGAAGAACAACGAGCGCGAATCAATGCCGAAATTCAGCGGGT
GCGGGCAAGGGAACAGCAGCAAGAGCGCAAGAACGAAACAAGGCGCAAGGTGCTGGTGGGGGCCATGATT
TTGGCCAAGGTGAACAGCAGCGAGTGGCCGGAGGATCGGCTCATGGCGGCAATGGATGCGTACCTTGAAC
GCGACCACGACCGCGCCTTGTTCGGTCTGCCGCCACGCCAGAAGGATGAGCCGGGCTGAATGATCGACCG
AGACAGGCCCTGCGGGGCTGCACACGCGCCCCCACCCTTCGGGTAGGGGGAAAGGCCGCTAAAGCGGCTA
AAAGCGCTCCAGCGTATTTCTGCGGGGTTTGGTGTGGGGTTTAGCGGGCTTTGCCCGCCTTTCCCCCTGC
CGCGCAGCGGTGGGGCGGTGTGTAGCCTAGCGCAGCGAATAGACCAGCTATCCGGCCTCTGGCCGGGCAT
ATTGGGCAAGGGCAGCAGCGCCCCACAAGGGCGCTGATAACCGCGCCTAGTGGATTATTCTTAGATAATC
ATGGATGGATTTTTCCAACACCCCGCCAGCCCCCGCCCCTGCTGGGTTTGCAGGTTTGGGGGCGTGACAG
TTATTGCAGGGGTTCGTGACAGTTATTGCAGGGGGGCGTGACAGTTATTGCAGGGGTTCGTGACAGTTAG
TACGGGAGTGACGGGCACTGGCTGGCAATGTCTAGCAACGGCAGGCATTTCGGCTGAGGGTAAAAGAACT
TTCCGCTAAGCGATAGACTGTATGTAAACACAGTATTGCAAGGACGCGGAACATGCCTCATGTGGCGGCC
CTCGCGAGAATTAATTCAGATAAAAAAAATCCTTAGCTTTCGCTAAGGATGATTTCTAGCGATGACCCTG
CTGATTGGTTCGCTGACCGTAGACTGGTTGGCTTGGTTTCATCAGCCATCCGCTTGCCCTCATCTGTTAC
GCCGGCGGTAGCCGGCCAGCCTCGCAGAGCAGGATTCCCGTTGAGCACCGCCAGGTGCGAATAAGGGACA
GTGAAGAAGGAACACCCGCTCGCGGGTGGGCCTACTTCACCTATCCTGCCCGGCTGACGCCGTTGGATAC
ACCAAGGAAAGTCTACACGAACCCTTTGGCAAAATCCTGTATATCGTGCGACATCGCGCGCGCGCGCGCG
GATGCTAGCGGCGCGCCAAAAAAAAGCCCGCTCATTA
