Features (pLannotate 1.2.2; 21 found; start..end, strand, type, name):
     19..813     -  CDS            KanR: aminoglycoside phosphotransferase; aphA-3; confers resistance to kanamycin
    820..876     -  CDS            GmR (fragment): gentamycin acetyltransferase; aacC1; confers resistance to gentamycin
   1052..1075    -  promoter       Pc promoter (fragment): intI1 (promoter lies within the coding sequence); class 1 integron promoter
   1055..1198    -  CDS            YPR2_ECOLX (fragment): Protein predicted: Swiss-Prot protein existence level 4. From Escherichia coli.
   1475..1494    +  misc_feature   BioBrick prefix: BioBrick prefix for parts that start with "ATG"
   1497..2108    -  CDS            CymR: cumate repressor (Mullick et al., 2006); cymR from Pseudomonas putida
   2512..2539    +  protein_bind   CuO: CymR-binding P2 operator sequence from the p-cmt operon of Pseudomonas putida (Mullick et al., 2006) CymR
   5911..5928    +  CDS            7xHis (fragment): 6xHis affinity tag
   7521..7548    +  terminator     T7Te terminator: phage T7 early transcription terminator
   7680..7707    +  terminator     rrnB T2 terminator: transcription terminator T2 from the E. coli rrnB gene
   7822..7862    +  CDS            lacI (fragment): lac repressor; lacI; The lac repressor binds to the lac operator to inhibit transcription in E. coli. This inhibition can be relieved by adding lactose or isopropyl-β-D-thiogalactopyranoside (IPTG).
   8139..8990    -  CDS            RSF1010 RepC (fragment): replication protein C of the broad-host-range plasmid RSF1010 (Scholz et al., 1989); repC
   8977..9816    -  CDS            RSF1010 RepA: replication protein A of the broad-host-range plasmid RSF1010 (Scholz et al., 1989); repA
   9808..9882    -  ncRNA          Plasmid R1162: Accession: RF00043 - R1162-like plasmid antisense RNA
  10330..12456   -  CDS            mobA: MOBA2_ECOLX - Also known as repB. Experimental evidence at protein level: Swiss-Prot protein existence level 1. Part of the relaxosome complex that is responsible for plasmid transfer during conjugation. Locally unwinds DNA and catalyzes the cleavage of one of the DNA strands at oriT. The cleaved strand is then transferred through the dedicated type IV secretion apparatus. MobA remains covalently linked at the 5' end of the strand, and once in the recipient cell, it probably catalyzes the rejoining of the two ends of the strand, re-forming the circular plasmid DNA. The primase activity of MobA
  12537..12624   -  oriT           RSF1010 oriT: origin of transfer of the broad-host-range plasmid RSF1010 (Scholz et al., 1989)
  12655..12936   +  CDS            mobC: MOBC_ECOLX - Protein predicted: Swiss-Prot protein existence level 4. This protein is essential to promote the specific transfer of the plasmid in the presence of conjugative plasmids. From Escherichia coli.
  12966..13360   +  rep_origin     RSF1010 oriV: replication origin of the broad-host-range plasmid RSF1010; requires the RSF1010 RepA/B/C proteins for replication (Scholz et al., 1989)
  13525..13566   -  terminator     bacterial terminator: putative bacterial transcription terminator
  13604..13629   -  CDS            traJ (fragment): oriT-recognizing protein; traJ
  13662..13771   -  oriT           oriT: incP origin of transfer
>Addgene plasmid #233881 | pXD80EN12-Pct3-ElVadh(cHis6)-noAccs(DSM2243) Sequencing Result | analyzer sequence | sequence record 467498
GGCGGGCTGGCCGGCCTTCTAAAACAATTCATCCAGTAAAATATAATATTTTATTTTCTCCCAATCAGGC
TTGATCCCCAGTAAGTCAAAAAATAGCTCGACATACTGTTCTTCCCCGATATCCTCCCTGATCGACCGGA
CGCAGAAGGCAATGTCATACCACTTGTCCGCCCTGCCGCTTCTCCCAAGATCAATAAAGCCACTTACTTT
GCCATCTTTCACAAAGATGTTGCTGTCTCCCAGGTCGCCGTGGGAAAAGACAAGTTCCTCTTCGGGCTTT
TCCGTCTTTAAAAAATCATACAGCTCGCGCGGATCTTTAAATGGAGTGTCTTCTTCCCAGTTTTCGCAAT
CCACATCGGCCAGATCGTTATTCAGTAAGTAATCCAATTCGGCTAAGCGGCTGTCTAAGCTATTCGTATA
GGGACAATCCGATATGTCGATGGAGTGAAAGAGCCTGATGCACTCCGCATACAGCTCGATAATCTTTTCA
GGGCTTTGTTCATCTTCATACTCTTCCGAGCAAAGGACGCCATCGGCCTCACTCATGAGCAGATTGCTCC
AGCCATCATGCCGTTCAAAGTGCAGGACCTTTGGAACAGGCAGCTTTCCTTCCAGCCATAGCATCATGTC
CTTTTCCCGTTCCACATCATAGGTGGTCCCTTTATACCGGCTGTCCGTCATTTTTAAATATAGGTTTTCA
TTTTCTCCCACCAGCTTATATACCTTAGCAGGAGACATTCCTTCCGTATCTTTTACGCAGCGGTATTTTT
CGATCAGTTTTTTCAATTCCGGTGATATTCTCATTTTAGCCATGATGTTTAACTTTGTTTTAGGGCGACT
GCCCTGCTGCGTAACATCGTTGCTGCTCCATAACATCAAACATCGACCCACGGCGTAACGCGCTTGCTGC
TTGGATGCCCGAGGCATAGACTGTACCCCAAAAAAACAGTCATAACAAGCCATGAAAACCGCCACTGCGC
CGTTACCACCGCTGCGTTCGGTCAAGGTTCTGGACCAGTTGCGTGAGCGCATACGCTACTTGCATTACAG
CTTACGAACCGAACAGGCTTATGTCCACTGGGTTCGTGCCTTCATCCGTTTCCACGGTGTGCGTCACCCG
GCAACCTTGGGCAGCAGCGAAGTCGAGGCATTTCTGTCCTGGCTGGCGAACGAGCGCAAGGTTTCGGTCT
CCACGCATTCGAAACCGGTATCCCGCCGCCGCCGCCGGATACCGGTTTCGAATTGAGATTGCCACCTGAC
GTCTAAGAAACCATTATTATCATGACATTAACCTATAAAAATAGGCGTATCACGAGGCCCTTTCGTCTTC
AAGGCGAAAAAACCCCGCCGAAGCGGGGTTTTTTGCGAAATATAATGACCCTCTTGATAACCCAAGAGGG
CATTTTTTAGGAACGGTTATTTGATTATTAATCCGGCGGCAACTGAAACGATTCGGATCCTGTATTACTA
TTCTGAATTCGCGGCCGCTTCTAGATCTAGCGCTTGAATTTCGCGTACCGCTCTCGCGCAATTTCGAGTG
TCGAGTTCCTGACACGCTCAAAGCGTTCTTTGTCCTTCTGCCATAGGCTACGAACAGCAAGCCCACGCAC
CGAATTGAATATCAACCAAAGGATATCTTCTGCATCATCACGCGAAAGACCACGGCTCACCAGAACACCA
AGCCACATATCCTCGACGACAAACCGATTCCTCTCTACCGTGCGCTGAATACCCTCGCGTAACGCTGGGT
CCCGGTCGGCAGCCACAATCAAATCAAGGCTGATAGAGAAGTCATCGTCGAGGAAAAATTCGGCGGCGTC
GTCCAGCATTTGCTGGATGACGTCATCCTCTGGCTTCAATTTCGCTAATCGAGCCCGACTGCGTTCGGTG
ATCTGTTCGTAAAGCCATTCAAAAGTGGCAAGCAGAAGCTCAAGCTTTGTCGGGAAAGGATGGCTCTGCG
CTCCTCTGGAGACACCAGCAGCACCGGGCACATCTGCGATCCGGAATCCCGCGTAACCTTTTTCCCGTAA
AACCCCCAGGGCCGCTGCAATCAACTTGCCCTGGGTCTCCATTGCGCGCTCTGCCTGTGTTCTTCTCTTT
GGACTCATGATCACCAGCGACCTGCTTTCGTTCGTCCGGGCATCACCCGGGTTACTATCTAGTATCAATA
ACTAGATTATTGGTTGAAACGTACTATGTCAAGCAGTTCTAAAGATTGACTCCAAACGGTCGCCTTGCTA
TGCTCGTTTCGTTTCCTCCGCACGCGCGCGAAAGGCTCCTTCACGGAGCCAATGTACGCAAAAAACCCCG
CTTCAGCGGGGTTTTTTCGCCAAAAAAAACCCCGCCCTGTCAGGGGCGGGGTTTTTTTTTTTAGGGCCCT
ACTGACTGTGAGCCCGCTCGATCAACGGATCGGTAAAATACGGGCGAAAAAGAGAATCCCGAGCTTTTTT
GTTGCCGCATAGCGTATAGTAAGCATGTGCCCTCGAGGTGAGGGCGAGTGTTGCGGCCAGTAACAAACAG
ACAATCTGGTCTGTTTGTATTATGCAGCACACAGTGTTACCTCCTCGGGGACGAGGAGAGGAAAGAGGAT
TTAAAATGACTCAGCTCACGCTCACGCGCCGCAGCTTCATGAAGGCGATGGCGGTCACCGGTGCCGCTGC
GTCGCTCACGGCGGTCGCCGAGCCGATGCGGGCGCTTGCCGAGGGCGTCGATGCCGATGCGGGGGAAGTC
AAGCGCGTTCGCTCGTGCTGCCGCGCTTGCGGCAAGGTGGAGTGCGGCGTTTGGGTAACCGTGCGCGACG
GCAAGGTCGTCAAGGTGGAAGGCGACGAGTCCGCGCCGCAAAGCCGCGGGCACTGCTGCTCGAAGTCGCA
GTCATCGATGCAGGCGCTATATCATCCCGACCGCCTTCGTTTCCCGGTGAAGCGCACGAACCCTAAGGGC
GAGGACGATCCCGGTTGGGTGCGCATCACGCTGGACGAGGCGTTCGAGATATGCGGCGAGAAGCTCAAGG
AAGTGAAGGAGAAGTACGGCGGGGAGTCCATCTTCGTGATGTGCGGCACGTCGCGCGTGTGGTCGCTCGG
GCCTTACCAGGGCATGAAGCAGCTGTTCGGCACGCCGAACGCGCATTTGGCCTACCAGGTGTGCAAAGGC
CCGCGCCACTTCGGCGGCATCATGACCGACGAGATGGGGTCCCCGTGGATGGAGGTGGAGGCCGAGCCCA
GCGTGTACGTGCAGTGGGGCACGGCGTGCGAGTACTCCAACTACGACTCCACGAACCGCACGGTCACCGA
CGTCGCGCATCGTGCGTCTAAGCATATCGTGGTGGATCCGCGCGTCACGCCTTTGGGCAAGGAAGCCGAC
ATCTGGCTGCCGCTTCGTCCCGGCACCGACGGCGCGCTGGCGCTGTCGTGGCTCAACTGGATCATCGAAA
ACGAAGCTTACGATGACACGATGGTGCGTCGCTGGTCGAACGCGTCGTTCCTCTACGTGGACGACAAGCC
CGAGCTGACGCAAGGCTGGTTGGTGGAGGGCAACGGCGGCATCAACATGAAGACGAAGCTGCTGACCGAG
GCCGACCTCAAGGAAGATGGCAAGTACCAGCGCTTCATGGTGTGGGACGAGGCGAACGAGCGTCTCACGT
ACTGGGATGCCGAGCTTGGCATGTGGGAGGGCGAGGAGCACCGCATCCCCACCACCGGCACATGGATCGA
GCATCCGTACAAGCCGCTTGTTGCCGATGCATGGCTGCCCGATCAGTCGACGTTCGCCGATCCGGCTACC
GAGCCCGACCGCTTCCCCGACGGTTTCGAGGAATGCAATCCCAAGGGGTTGCCGAAGCGCCCATCTCTGC
TTCCTGGTGAGGTAGAGGTAACGCTCAAAGACGGAACCGTGCACAAGGCTCGCTCTGTGTGGGATGCGTT
CCATCAGATGACCAGCGAGTACACCATGGAGAAGGCAGAGGAGATCACCGGCGTGCCGGCGGCGAAGAGC
GAGGAGGCTGTACGCGCCTGGACGACGCGCGTCAATCCGCTGCATGGCAACGGCGGCATCCACTTCCAGC
TGGCCACCGACCAGAACGGCAACTCCATCCAGAACGTGCGTGCGCTGCAGATCCTGTCGTGCATCACCGG
CAACTCCGACGAGCCGGCCGGCAACCGCGGCTCGTCGAAGGCGCAGTTCGACGGCAATCCAGGGCGTTCG
AACATGCAGGCCGGCGCGCCGTACGGCGACGAGGCCAAGATGTGGGACGGCCGCGACGTCGACCTCGAAG
GGCTCGCCGCGAAGATGCAGGATTTCGTGCAGTACCTCATCGACAACGATTCGCCCCTGGCCGAGCGCTA
CGGCAACAAGGTGCCCAGCCATGAGGAAGCCCTCGTTATCGCCAAGCGCATGGGCGGCGCATTCCGCACG
TCGCAGGCGTGGCCGAACCCCAAGACCGTGTTCGAGCGACAAGCCAACGAGGTTGACGCCGAGCGATTCC
CCCTCAACCGCTACTGGGCGCGCTGGGCGGACGCGAACTCCATCTGGGACGGCTGCCTGGACAACGACGT
GCCGTACCAGTTGCATGCGGGCGTGTGCCAGTCGGGCGACTTCATGAATATGGGCAACATCGACGTGGCG
TGGGAGGCCATGACGAAGCTGGACTTCTTCACCGACATCAACCTGTGGTTCTGCCCGAACAACGGCAACG
CCGACGTCATCTTTCCGTGCTACCACTGGTTGGAAGTTGACACGACGCGCGTCAGCCAGGGCGCCGGCGG
GTTCTTCGGCTGCGGGTGCGCCGCTGTCGAGGCGCCGGGCGAGTGCATCTACGATCCCGACTGGAACGTG
GGCATGTACAAGGCCATGGGCGTGCCATGGAACACGAAGGACGAGTCGGCCGAGCCGTCCGAGATCCTCA
ACTTCGGCGAGAAGACCGACTACCGTTGGCCGAACCGCAGCCGCGTGCTCAAGGACAACGTGGACGCGTG
GAAGACAGCCGAGTTCCCCGACGGTCCCACGTGGGAGCAAGCGAAGGAGCACTTCCAGAAGAACGGCTGG
ATGGATTGCCGCACGTGGCATCCCGAGCGTTGGGGCACGTATCGCCGGCACGAGATGGGCTGGCGTCGCC
AGCAGGGCGGCTTCAACCTGTTCCCGTTGGTGGACGACCATCCGGGCTTCATGACGCCGTCGGGCCTCAT
TGAAATCTGGTCGCTTGTGTGCGAGGCGTACTTAGGCGACGAGGACAAGTTCCCCGTGTACCGCGAACCC
ACGAACTCGCCGGTGACCACGCCCGAGTACTTCGACGCCGCGAAGGTTGCCGACATCGATGAGTCGAAGC
TGCGCAATATGGATTATCCCGCCAGCCTGCAGGAGCACGCCGATGCGACGTTCCTCATGACCACGGGCGC
GCGCCAGCCGGTGTACTTCCACAGCGAGCATCGCCAGCTGCCGTGGTGCCGCGAGCTGTGGCCCGCGCCG
CGCCTGGAGATGAACCCGAACGACGCTGCGCGTCTGGGGCTCGAGCAGGGCGACTGGGTGTGGATCGAGA
GCCCGTGGGGCAAGGTGCGCGAGGTGCTGGATCTGTACTACGGCATCAGCAAGGGCGTGGTGAACGCGAA
CCACGCGTGGTGGTTCCCCGAGATGGACACGGCCAGCCACGGCTACGAGCTGGTGAACATCAACTGCGTG
ATGGATCCTTACGGCCAGGATGTGGTGTGCGGTGCAGCAACGATGCGCTCGGTTCCCGTGCTGGTTTATA
AGGCTACGGCGGAAAACTCGCCGTTCGGCAACCCGGTGCCGTGCGATCCGCAGGGTAACCCGTGCATCTG
CGATGCGGGCGATCCGCGGTTGAAGGAATGGATGGGAACGGGATTGCGATCTCGCGTTGAAGGCGAAGAG
GCGTGGACCGGAGAGGGGGCGGGCAGCAGCCATCACCATCACCATCACTAGACGATGACACAGTACGCAA
TCATCACCGATTTGAACCGGTGCGTCGGATGCCTTGCGTGCACGGTCGCATGCAAAGCGGTGAACAACGT
GCCCGTCGGGGCGTTTTGGATCAAGACGCTGCGCGTGGGTCCGAATCCGATCGAGGGCGGAAGCGGCGAT
TGGCCCGACGTTGAGATGTATTTCCTGCCCATCCAATGCCAGCATTGCGCCGATCCCGAGTGCGTGAAGG
TGTGTCCCACGGGCGCCTCGCATAAGGCAGCCGACGGCACCGTGCAGATCGACAAGTCGAAGTGCATTGG
CTGCCAGTTCTGCGCGATGAGCTGCCCCTACAACGTTCGCTACCTCAACGAAGAGGAGCGCGTGGTGGAG
AAGTGCACGCTGTGCGAGCAGAAGATCGCCCAAGGCGAGCTTCCGCAGTGCGTGGCGCAATGCGGCTCGC
GTGCGCGCTTCTTCGGCGACTTGGAGCAGGGCGTGGACGGGTTCGAGGCACCGGCTCCGCCTCAAGCCCT
GTCGTGCGACTACGCCGAAATGCAGCAGACGCGCGTCACGCTGAAGGAGTACGTCGAACCGTATACGGAA
GACGAGATCCATCGTCTGCCCGATGTTGGAAATGGCCCGGAGCTCATGTACCTGCTGCGCTCCGACCGAA
AGTGGAGGGGGTAGACCATGGAACTGCAATGGCCTTTGATCGTGTTTACCACCCTGGTTGCCTGGTCGGC
GGGGCTGTTCGGGACGCAGGCGCTGATGGCGGTGTTCGGCGTCGGGAAGAAGGCGCAGGTGCCGGCTTGG
GTCTGCTCGGCCGTGCTGCTGGCGGCCGGCGGGATCGCGGTGTTCTTCCATCTCGAGCACTGGGAGCGGA
TATTCAACGGGTTCGGGCACCTGACGAGCGGGATCACCCAGGAATTGATCGCGATCATCGTGCTTGCCGT
GGTGGCTATCGTCTACTTGGTGCTCATGCGCAAGTCCGACGACGGCGCGAGCGTGCCGAAGTGGCTGGCC
TGGGTCGCCGTCGCGCTGTCGGTGGTGCTGGTCGCCGTGATGGCGCACTCGTACACGATGGCCGCCCGCC
CCGCCTGGGACTCGGCCCTCTGGATCCTCTACGTCCTCGGCAACGCCTGCGTGTTGGGCCCCGCGACGTT
CGCCCTCCTCTCCGCCTTGGCTGCAGGGGGACCCCGGGACCAGCCCGCCGAGCGCGCAGCCGACGCCGGG
GCCCCCGCGGGTAGGACGCCCCTGGTAGGCGCAGCCGCCAACGCCCTCGCAACCCTCGCCTTCGCCGCCT
TCCTCCAGCTCTCCGCCGGCTCCTTCGCCGACGTCGGCCTCTACTTCGACCCGACGCACCCCACCAAGGC
CATGGCCGACGCAGCCGCGACGGTCGCCTCCCAGGCCCCGCTCCTGTGGCTGGGCGCCGTGGCCGTCGGC
GCGATCGTCCCCCTGGCCGCCGCCTTCCTAGGCAGGCGCACGGGGAACTGGAAGCTCTGGGCCCCGGCAG
CCATAATCGCCGCCCTCGTCGGAGCCGTCTGCATGCGCGTCGTCTTCTACAACCTGGGGCTCTCGGTCTT
CATGTTCTACTAGACTAGTCGACTCACACTGGCTCACCTTCGGGTGGGCCTTTCTGCGTTTATATACTAG
AGAGAGAATATAAAAAGCCAGATTATTAATCCGGCTTTTTTATTATTTAATTCCTGTTATAAAAAAAGGA
TCAATTTTGAACTCTCTCCCAAAGTTGATCCCTTAACGATCCCTGCAGGAGAAGGCCATCCTGACGGATG
GCCTTTTTGAAGCTTTCTAGAATCGGGGGCCCCCGGGGGGATTCTAGAACAATGGAAGTCCTCGTCTCGC
CCTCGAATTAGCCCGCTTAATGAGCGGGCTTTTTTTGAATTAATTCTCGCGAGCTGGCACGACAGGTTTC
CCGACTGGAAAGCGGGCAGTGAGCGCAACGCAATTAATGTAAGTTAGCGCGAATTGCAAGCTGGCCGACG
CGCTGGGCTACGTCTTGCTGGCGTTCGGGAGCAGAAGAGCATACATCTGGAAGCAAAGCCAGGAAAGCGG
CCTATGGAGCTGTGCGGCAGCGCTCAGTAGGCAATTTTTCAAAATATTGTTAAGCCTTTTCTGAGCATGG
TATTTTTCATGGTATTACCAATTAGCAGGAAAATAAGCCATTGAATATAAAAGATAAAAATGTCTTGTTT
ACAATAGAGTGGGGGGGGTCAGCCTGCCGCCTTGGGCCGGGTGATGTCGTACTTGCCCGCCGCGAACTCG
GTTACCGTCCAGCCCAGCGCGACCAGCTCCGGCAACGCCTCGCGCACCCGCTGGCGGCGCTTGCGCATGG
TCGAACCACTGGCCTCTGACGGCCAGACATAGCCGCACAAGGTATCTATGGAAGCCTTGCCGGTTTTGCC
GGGGTCGATCCAGCCACACAGCCGCTGGTGCAGCAGGCGGGCGGTTTCGCTGTCCAGCGCCCGCACCTCG
TCCATGCTGATGCGCACATGCTGGCCGCCACCCATGACGGCCTGCGCGATCAAGGGGTTCAGGGCCACGT
ACAGGCGCCCGTCCGCCTCGTCGCTGGCGTACTCCGACAGCAGCCGAAACCCCTGCCGCTTGCGGCCATT
CTGGGCGATGATGGATACCTTCCAAAGGCGCTCGATGCAGTCCTGTATGTGCTTGAGCGCCCCACCACTA
TCGACCTCTGCCCCGATTTCCTTTGCCAGCGCCCGATAGCTACCTTTGACCACCATGGCATCAGCGGTGA
CGGCCTCCCACTTGGGTTCCAGGAACAGCCGGAGCTGCCGTCCGCCTTCGGTCTTGGGTTCCGGGCCAAG
CACTAGGCCATTAGGCCCAGCCATGGCCACCAGCCCTTGCAGGATGCGCAGATCATCAGCGCCCAGCGGC
TCCGGGCCGCTGAACTCGATCCGCTTGCCGTCGCCGTAGTCATACGTCACGTCCAGCTTGCTGCGCTTGC
GCTCGCCCCGCTTGAGGGCACGGAACAGGCCGGGGGCCAGACAGTGCGCCGGGTCGTGTCGGACGTGGCT
GAGGCTGTGCTTGTTCTTAGGCTTCACCACGGGGCACCCCCTTGCTCTTGCGCTGCCTCTCCAGCACGGC
GGGCTTGAGCACCCCGCCGTCATGCCGCCTGAACCACCGATCAGCGAACGGTGCGCCATAGTTGGCCTTG
CTCACACCGAAGCGGACGAAGAACCGGCGCTGGTCGTCGTCCACACCCCATTCCTCGGCCTCGGCGCTGG
TCATGCTCGACAGGTAGGACTGCCAGCGGATGTTATCGACCAGTACCGAGCTGCCCCGGCTGGCCTGCTG
CTGGTCGCCTGCGCCCATCATGGCCGCGCCCTTGCTGGCATGGTGCAGGAACACGATAGAGCACCCGGTA
TCGGCGGCGATGGCCTCCATGCGACCGATGACCTGGGCCATGGGGCCGCTGGCGTTTTCTTCCTCGATGT
GGAACCGGCGCAGCGTGTCCAGCACCATCAGGCGGCGGCCCTCGGCGGCGCGCTTGAGGCCGTCGAACCA
CTCCGGGGCCATGATGTTGGGCAGGCTGCCGATCAGCGGCTGGATCAGCAGGCCGTCAGCCACGGCTTGC
CGTTCCTCGGCGCTGAGGTGCGCCCCAAGGGCGTGCAGGCGGTGATGAATGGCGGTGGGCGGGTCTTCGG
CGGGCAGGTAGATCACCGGGCCGGTGGGCAGTTCGCCCACCTCCAGCAGATCCGGCCCGCCTGCAATCTG
TGCGGCCAGTTGCAGGGCCAGCATGGATTTACCGGCACCACCGGGCGACACCAGCGCCCCGACCGTACCG
GCCACCATGTTGGGCAAAACGTAGTCCAGCGGTGGCGGCGCTGCTGCGAACGCCTCCAGAATATTGATAG
GCTTATGGGTAGCCATTGATTGCCTCCTTTGCAGGCAGTTGGTGGTTAGGCGCTGGCGGGGTCACTACCC
CCGCCCTGCGCCGCTCTGAGTTCTTCCAGGCACTCGCGCAGCGCCTCGTATTCGTCGTCGGTCAGCCAGA
ACTTGCGCTGACGCATCCCTTTGGCCTTCATGCGCTCGGCATATCGCGCTTGGCGTACAGCGTCAGGGCT
GGCCAGCAGGTCGCCGGTCTGCTTGTCCTTTTGGTCTTTCATATCAGTCACCGAGAAACTTGCCGGGGCC
GAAAGGCTTGTCTTCGCGGAACAAGGACAAGGTGCAGCCGTCAAGGTTAAGGCTGGCCATATCAGCGACT
GAAAAGCGGCCAGCCTCGGCCTTGTTTGACGTATAACCAAAGCCACCGGGCAACCAATAGCCCTTGTCAC
TTTTGATCAGGTAGACCGACCCTGAAGCGCTTTTTTCGTATTCCATAAAACCCCCTTCTGTGCGTGAGTA
CTCATAGTATAACAGGCGTGAGTACCAACGCAAGCACTACATGCTGAAATCTGGCCCGCCCCTGTCCATG
CCTCGCTGGCGGGGTGCCGGTGCCCGTGCCAGCTCGGCCCGCGCAAGCTGGACGCTGGGCAGACCCATGA
CCTTGCTGACGGTGCGCTCGATGTAATCCGCTTCGTGGCCGGGCTTGCGCTCTGCCAGCGCTGGGCTGGC
CTCGGCCATGGCCTTGCCGATTTCCTCGGCACTGCGGCCCCGGCTGGCCAGCTTCTGCGCGGCGATAAAG
TCGCACTTGCTGAGGTCATCACCGAAGCGCTTGACCAGCCCGGCCATCTCGCTGCGGTACTCGTCCAGCG
CCGTGCGCCGGTGGCGGCTAAGCTGCCGCTCGGACAGTTCGAGGCTGGCCAGCCTGCGGGCCTTCTCCTG
CTGCCGCTGGGCCTGCTCGATCTGCTGGCCAGCCTGCTGCACCAGCGCCGGGCCAGCGGTGGCGGTCTTG
CCCTTGGATTCACGCAGCAGCACCCACGGCTGATAACCGGCGCGGGTGGTGTGCTTGTCCTTGCGGTTGG
TGAAGCCCGCCAAGCGGCCATAGTGGCGGCTGTCGGCGCTGGCCGGGTCGGCGTCGTACTCGCTGGCCAG
CGTCCGGGCAATCTGCCCCCGAAGTTCACCGCCTGCGGCGTCGGCCACCTTGACCCATGCCTGATAGTTC
TTCGGGCTGGTTTCCACTACCAGGGCAGGCTCCCGGCCCTCGGCTTTCATGTCATCCAGGTCAAACTCGC
TGAGGTCGTCCACCAGCACCAGACCATGCCGCTCCTGCTCGGCGGGCCTGATATACACGTCATTGCCCTG
GGCATTCATCCGCTTGAGCCATGGCGTGTTCTGGAGCACTTCGGCGGCTGACCATTCCCGGTTCATCATC
TGGCCGGTGGTGGCGTCCCTGACGCCGATATCGAAGCGCTCACAGCCCATGGCCTTGAGCTGTCGGCCTA
TGGCCTGCAAAGTCCTGTCGTTCTTCATCGGGCCACCAAGCGCAGCCAGATCGAGCCGTCCTCGGTTGTC
AGTGGCGTCAGGTCGAGCAAGAGCAACGATGCGATCAGCAGCACCACCGTAGGCATCATGGAAGCCAGCA
TCACGGTTAGCCATAGCTTCCAGTGCCACCCCCGCGACGCGCTCCGGGCGCTCTGCGCGGCGCTGCTCAC
CTCGGCGGCTACCTCCCGCAACTCTTTGGCCAGCTCCACCCATGCCGCCCCTGTCTGGCGCTGGGCTTTC
AGCCACTCCGCCGCCTGCGCCTCGCTGGCCTGCTGGGTCTGGCTCATGACCTGCCGGGCTTCGTCGGCCA
GTGTCGCCATGCTCTGGGCCAGCGGTTCGATCTGCTCCGCTAACTCGTTGATGCCTCTGGATTTCTTCAC
TCTGTCGATTGCGTTCATGGTCTATTGCCTCCCGGTATTCCTGTAAGTCGATGATCTGGGCGTTGGCGGT
GTCGATGTTCAGGGCCACGTCTGCCCGGTCGGTGCGGATGCCCCGGCCTTCCATCTCCACCACGTTCGGC
CCCAGGTGAACACCGGGCAGGCGCTCGATGCCCTGCGCCTCAAGTGTTCTGTGGTCAATGCGGGCGTCGT
GGCCTGCCCGCTCTAATGCCCGGTTGGCATGGTCGGCCCATGCCTCGCGGGTCTGCTCAAGCCATGCCTT
GGGCTTGAGCGCTTCGGTCTTCTGTGCCCCGCCCTTCTCCGGGGTCTTGCCGTTGTACCGCTTGAACCAC
TGAGCGGCGGGCCGCTCGATGCCGTCATTGATCCGCTCGGAGATCATCAGGTGGCAGTGCGGGTTCTCGC
CGCCACCGGCATGGATGGCCAGCGTATACGGCAGGCGCTCGGCACCGGTCAGGTGCTGGGCGAACTCGGA
CGCCAGCGCCTTCTGCTGGTCGAGGGTCAGCTCGACCGGCAGGGCAAATTCGACCTCCTTGAACAGCCGC
CCATTGGCGCGTTCATACAGGTCGGCAGCATCCCAGTAGTCGGCGGGCCGCTCGACGAACTCCGGCATGT
GCCCGGATTCGGCGTGCAAGACTTCATCCATGTCGCGGGCATACTTGCCTTCGCGCTGGATGAAGTCGGC
CTTGGCCCTGGCCGATTGGCCGCCCGACCTGCTGCCGGTTTTCGCCGTAAGGTGATAAATCGCCATGCTG
CCTCGCTGTTGCTTTTGCTTTTCGGCTCCATGCAATGGCCCTCGGAGAGCGCACCGCCCGAAGGGTGGCC
GTTAGGCCAGTTTCTCGAAGAGAAACCGGTAAGTGCGCCCTCCCCTACAAAGTAGGGTCGGGATTGCCGC
CGCTGTGCCTCCATGATAGCCTACGAGACAGCACATTAACAATGGGGTGTCAAGATGGTTAAGGGGAGCA
ACAAGGCGGCGGATCGGCTGGCCAAGCTCGAAGAACAACGAGCGCGAATCAATGCCGAAATTCAGCGGGT
GCGGGCAAGGGAACAGCAGCAAGAGCGCAAGAACGAAACAAGGCGCAAGGTGCTGGTGGGGGCCATGATT
TTGGCCAAGGTGAACAGCAGCGAGTGGCCGGAGGATCGGCTCATGGCGGCAATGGATGCGTACCTTGAAC
GCGACCACGACCGCGCCTTGTTCGGTCTGCCGCCACGCCAGAAGGATGAGCCGGGCTGAATGATCGACCG
AGACAGGCCCTGCGGGGCTGCACACGCGCCCCCACCCTTCGGGTAGGGGGAAAGGCCGCTAAAGCGGCTA
AAAGCGCTCCAGCGTATTTCTGCGGGGTTTGGTGTGGGGTTTAGCGGGCTTTGCCCGCCTTTCCCCCTGC
CGCGCAGCGGTGGGGCGGTGTGTAGCCTAGCGCAGCGAATAGACCAGCTATCCGGCCTCTGGCCGGGCAT
ATTGGGCAAGGGCAGCAGCGCCCCACAAGGGCGCTGATAACCGCGCCTAGTGGATTATTCTTAGATAATC
ATGGATGGATTTTTCCAACACCCCGCCAGCCCCCGCCCCTGCTGGGTTTGCAGGTTTGGGGGCGTGACAG
TTATTGCAGGGGTTCGTGACAGTTATTGCAGGGGGGCGTGACAGTTATTGCAGGGGTTCGTGACAGTTAG
TACGGGAGTGACGGGCACTGGCTGGCAATGTCTAGCAACGGCAGGCATTTCGGCTGAGGGTAAAAGAACT
TTCCGCTAAGCGATAGACTGTATGTAAACACAGTATTGCAAGGACGCGGAACATGCCTCATGTGGCGGCC
CTCGCGAGAATTAATTCAGATAAAAAAAATCCTTAGCTTTCGCTAAGGATGATTTCTAGCGATGACCCTG
CTGATTGGTTCGCTGACCGTAGACTGGTTGGCTTGGTTTCATCAGCCATCCGCTTGCCCTCATCTGTTAC
GCCGGCGGTAGCCGGCCAGCCTCGCAGAGCAGGATTCCCGTTGAGCACCGCCAGGTGCGAATAAGGGACA
GTGAAGAAGGAACACCCGCTCGCGGGTGGGCCTACTTCACCTATCCTGCCCGGCTGACGCCGTTGGATAC
ACCAAGGAAAGTCTACACGAACCCTTTGGCAAAATCCTGTATATCGTGCGACATCGCGCGCGCGCGCGCG
GATGCTAGCGGCGCGCCAAAAAAAAGCCCGCTCATTA
